Addgene plasmid #143107: TFORF1403
Purpose: Lentiviral vector for overexpressing transcription factor ORFs with unique 24-bp barcodes. Barcodes facilitate identification of transcription factors in pooled screens.
Depositing lab: Feng Zhang. Depositing organization: Broad Institute. Publication: A transcription factor atlas of directed differentiation. Joung J, Ma S, Tay T, Geiger-Schuller KR, Kirchgatterer PC, Verdine VK, Guo B, Arias-Garcia MA, Allen WE, Singh A, Kuksenko O, Abudayyeh OO, Gootenberg JS, Fu Z, Macrae RK, Buenrostro JD, Regev A, Zhang F. Cell. 2023 Jan 5;186(1):209-229.e26. doi: 10.1016/j.cell.2022.11.026. PubMed 36608654.
Backbone
  Vector backbone: pLX_TRC317
  Backbone manufacturer: Broad Institute Genetic Perturbation Platform
  Backbone size w/o insert (bp): 8264
  Vector type: Mammalian Expression, Lentiviral
  Selectable markers: Puromycin
Growth in bacteria
  Bacterial resistance: Ampicillin, 100 μg/mL
  Growth temperature: 37°C
  Growth strain: NEB Stable
  Copy number: High Copy
Gene/Insert
  Gene/Insert name: ZNF566
  Species: H. sapiens (human)
  Insert size (bp): 1046
  Entrez Gene: ZNF566 (a.k.a. FLJ14779, MGC12515)
  Promoter: EF1a
  Cloning method: Unknown
  Sequencing primers: 5′ GGGTGGAGACTGAAGTTAGGCCAG; 3′ CACATAGCGTAAAAGGAGCAACATAG
Terms and licenses: Academic/Nonprofit Terms; Industry Terms: Not Available to Industry
Depositor comments: NM_001300970,XM_017027400,XM_005259356,XM_017027399,XM_011527428,ENST00000493391 . The transcription factor ORF portion of this plasmid was synthesized by Genewiz. Please test multiple small colonies in case of plasmid recombination. To make this collection available in a timely manner, a portion of this collection was not fully sequenced by Addgene. If an Addgene verified full plasmid sequence is not available, please contact us prior to placing an order to request the full sequence.
How to cite: TFORF1403 was a gift from Feng Zhang (Addgene plasmid # 143107 ; http://n2t.net/addgene:143107 ; RRID:Addgene_143107)
