[The description below was written by a language model from this plasmid's Addgene catalogue record and pLannotate feature annotations shown in this document.]
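Description:
TFORF1403 is a third-generation-style, self-inactivating lentiviral expression plasmid built on the pLX_TRC317 backbone. It carries the human zinc-finger gene ZNF566 as one member of a barcoded transcription factor ORF collection. In bacteria it is maintained through a high-copy ColE1/pUC-type origin and selected with ampicillin via the bla gene. An f1 origin and remnants of a lac/lacZα cloning region flanked by T3 and T7 promoters are also present in the plasmid backbone. The depositor warns that recombination can occur, as is common for LTR-containing plasmids.

The viral genome is transcribed from an RSV promoter fused to a truncated HIV-1 5' LTR. This is followed by the Ψ packaging signal with a partial gag sequence, the Rev response element for nuclear export of the full-length RNA, and a cPPT/CTS element that aids nuclear import of the reverse-transcribed genome. An SV40 early promoter drives puromycin N-acetyltransferase, which allows selection of transduced mammalian cells. Downstream, the EF-1α promoter provides strong constitutive expression of the ZNF566 ORF (a synthesized insert of about 1 kb). The annotation software matched only the first part of this ORF to the reference protein, which may reflect the particular isoform cloned. A WPRE enhances transcript stability and expression, and the ΔU3 3' LTR inactivates the viral promoter after integration.

According to the record, each construct in the series also carries a unique 24-bp barcode. The barcode is not annotated in the feature table, so its position is not stated. It allows the overexpressed factor to be identified by sequencing in pooled screens, such as surveys of transcription factors that direct cell differentiation.
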