Features (pLannotate 1.2.2; 31 found; start..end, strand, type, name):
      5..231     +  promoter       RSV promoter: Rous sarcoma virus enhancer/promoter
    232..412     +  LTR            5' LTR (truncated): truncated 5' long terminal repeat (LTR) from HIV-1
    459..584     +  misc_feature   HIV-1 Ψ: packaging signal of human immunodeficiency virus type 1
    568..931     +  CDS            HIV-1 gag (fragment): gag protein from human immunodeficiency virus 1; gag
   1077..1310    +  misc_feature   RRE: The Rev response element (RRE) of HIV-1 allows for Rev-dependent mRNA export from the nucleus to the cytoplasm.
   1687..1713    +  CDS            Rev (fragment): human immunodeficiency virus 1 (HIV-1) Rev protein; rev; enhances nuclear export of unspliced and incompletely spliced viral mRNAs
   1720..1743    +  promoter       SV40 promoter (fragment): SV40 early promoter
   1744..1815    +  promoter       SV40 promoter (fragment): SV40 enhancer and early promoter
   1839..1974    +  rep_origin     SV40 ori: SV40 origin of replication
   2020..2616    +  CDS            PuroR (fragment): puromycin N-acetyltransferase; pac from Streptomyces; confers resistance to puromycin
   2665..2782    +  misc_feature   cPPT/CTS: central polypurine tract and central termination sequence of HIV-1
   2847..2913    +  CDS            small t antigen (fragment): SV40 (simian virus 40) small t antigen
   2920..4098    +  promoter       EF-1α promoter: strong constitutive promoter for human elongation factor EF-1α
   4115..4351    +  CDS            ZNF566 (fragment): ZN566_HUMAN - Experimental evidence at protein level: Swiss-Prot protein existence level 1. May be involved in transcriptional regulation. From Homo sapiens (Human).
   5072..5125    +  promoter       U6 promoter (fragment): RNA polymerase III promoter for human U6 snRNA
   5167..5755    +  misc_feature   WPRE: woodchuck hepatitis virus posttranscriptional regulatory element
   5806..5825    +  misc_feature   cPPT/CTS (fragment): central polypurine tract and central termination sequence of HIV-1
   5827..6060    +  LTR            3' LTR (ΔU3): self-inactivating 3' long terminal repeat (LTR) from HIV-1
   6138..6259    +  polyA_signal   SV40 poly(A) signal: SV40 polyadenylation signal
   6299..6434    +  rep_origin     SV40 ori: SV40 origin of replication
   6455..6473    -  promoter       T7 promoter: promoter for bacteriophage T7 RNA polymerase
   6481..6636    +  CDS            lacZα (fragment): LacZα fragment of β-galactosidase; lacZ fragment
   6641..7069    +  rep_origin     f1 ori (sequence partly withheld): f1 bacteriophage origin of replication; arrow indicates direction of (+) strand synthesis
   7122..7226    +  promoter       AmpR promoter: bla
   7227..8087    +  CDS            AmpR: β-lactamase; bla; confers resistance to ampicillin, carbenicillin, and related antibiotics
   8258..8846    +  rep_origin     ori: high-copy-number ColE1/pMB1/pBR322/pUC origin of replication
   9029..9121    +  CDS            lacI (fragment): lac repressor; lacI; The lac repressor binds to the lac operator to inhibit transcription in E. coli. This inhibition can be relieved by adding lactose or isopropyl-β-D-thiogalactopyranoside (IPTG).
   9134..9155    +  protein_bind   CAP binding site: CAP binding activates transcription in the presence of cAMP. E. coli catabolite activator protein
   9170..9200    +  promoter       lac promoter: promoter for the E. coli lac operon
   9208..9224    +  protein_bind   lac operator: The lac repressor binds to the lac operator to inhibit transcription in E. coli. This inhibition can be relieved by adding lactose or isopropyl-β-D-thiogalactopyranoside (IPTG). lac repressor encoded by lacI
   9269..9287    +  promoter       T3 promoter: promoter for bacteriophage T3 RNA polymerase
>Addgene plasmid #143107 | TFORF1403 | addgene full sequence | sequence record 397818 | Addgene NGS Result
TTAATGTAGTCTTATGCAATACTCTTGTAGTCTTGCAACATGGTAACGATGAGTTAGCAACATGCCTTAC
AAGGAGAGAAAAAGCACCGTGCATGCCGATTGGTGGAAGTAAGGTGGTACGATCGTGCCTTATTAGGAAG
GCAACAGACGGGTCTGACATGGATTGGACGAACCACTGAATTGCCGCATTGCAGAGATATTGTATTTAAG
TGCCTAGCTCGATACATAAACGGGTCTCTCTGGTTAGACCAGATCTGAGCCTGGGAGCTCTCTGGCTAAC
TAGGGAACCCACTGCTTAAGCCTCAATAAAGCTTGCCTTGAGTGCTTCAAGTAGTGTGTGCCCGTCTGTT
GTGTGACTCTGGTAACTAGAGATCCCTCAGACCCTTTTAGTCAGTGTGGAAAATCTCTAGCAGTGGCGCC
CGAACAGGGACTTGAAAGCGAAAGGGAAACCAGAGGAGCTCTCTCGACGCAGGACTCGGCTTGCTGAAGC
GCGCACGGCAAGAGGCGAGGGGCGGCGACTGGTGAGTACGCCAAAAATTTTGACTAGCGGAGGCTAGAAG
GAGAGAGATGGGTGCGAGAGCGTCAGTATTAAGCGGGGGAGAATTAGATCGCGATGGGAAAAAATTCGGT
TAAGGCCAGGGGGAAAGAAAAAATATAAATTAAAACATATAGTATGGGCAAGCAGGGAGCTAGAACGATT
CGCAGTTAATCCTGGCCTGTTAGAAACATCAGAAGGCTGTAGACAAATACTGGGACAGCTACAACCATCC
CTTCAGACAGGATCAGAAGAACTTAGATCATTATATAATACAGTAGCAACCCTCTATTGTGTGCATCAAA
GGATAGAGATAAAAGACACCAAGGAAGCTTTAGACAAGATAGAGGAAGAGCAAAACAAAAGTAAGACCAC
CGCACAGCAAGCGGCCGCTGATCTTCAGACCTGGAGGAGGAGATATGAGGGACAATTGGAGAAGTGAATT
ATATAAATATAAAGTAGTAAAAATTGAACCATTAGGAGTAGCACCCACCAAGGCAAAGAGAAGAGTGGTG
CAGAGAGAAAAAAGAGCAGTGGGAATAGGAGCTTTGTTCCTTGGGTTCTTGGGAGCAGCAGGAAGCACTA
TGGGCGCAGCGTCAATGACGCTGACGGTACAGGCCAGACAATTATTGTCTGGTATAGTGCAGCAGCAGAA
CAATTTGCTGAGGGCTATTGAGGCGCAACAGCATCTGTTGCAACTCACAGTCTGGGGCATCAAGCAGCTC
CAGGCAAGAATCCTGGCTGTGGAAAGATACCTAAAGGATCAACAGCTCCTGGGGATTTGGGGTTGCTCTG
GAAAACTCATTTGCACCACTGCTGTGCCTTGGAATGCTAGTTGGAGTAATAAATCTCTGGAACAGATTTG
GAATCACACGACCTGGATGGAGTGGGACAGAGAAATTAACAATTACACAAGCTTAATACACTCCTTAATT
GAAGAATCGCAAAACCAGCAAGAAAAGAATGAACAAGAATTATTGGAATTAGATAAATGGGCAAGTTTGT
GGAATTGGTTTAACATAACAAATTGGCTGTGGTATATAAAATTATTCATAATGATAGTAGGAGGCTTGGT
AGGTTTAAGAATAGTTTTTGCTGTACTTTCTATAGTGAATAGAGTTAGGCAGGGATATTCACCATTATCG
TTTCAGACCCACCTCCCAACCCCGAGGGGACCCATGCATTGCATCTCAATTAGTCAGCAACCAGGTGTGG
AAAGTCCCCAGGCTCCCCAGCAGGCAGAAGTATGCAAAGCATGCGTCTCAATTAGTCAGCAACCATAGTC
CCGCCCCTAACTCCGCCCATCCCGCCCCTAACTCCGCCCAGTTCCGCCCATTCTCCGCCCCATGGCTGAC
TAATTTTTTTTATTTATGCAGAGGCCGAGGCCGCCTCGGCCTCTGAGCTATTCCAGAAGTAGTGAGGAGG
CTTTTTTGGAGGCCTAGGCTTTTGCAAAAAGCTTTCTAGAGGTACCACCGGAGCTTACCATGACCGAGTA
CAAGCCCACGGTGCGCCTCGCCACCCGCGACGACGTCCCCAGGGCCGTACGCACCCTCGCCGCCGCGTTC
GCCGACTACCCCGCCACGCGCCACACCGTCGATCCGGACCGCCACATCGAGCGGGTCACCGAGCTGCAAG
AACTCTTCCTCACGCGCGTCGGGCTCGACATCGGCAAGGTGTGGGTCGCGGACGACGGCGCCGCCGTGGC
GGTCTGGACCACGCCGGAGAGCGTCGAAGCGGGGGCGGTGTTCGCCGAGATCGGCCCGCGCATGGCCGAG
TTGAGCGGTTCCCGGCTGGCCGCGCAGCAACAGATGGAAGGCCTCCTGGCGCCGCACCGGCCCAAGGAGC
CCGCGTGGTTCCTGGCCACCGTCGGCGTCTCGCCCGACCACCAGGGCAAGGGTCTGGGCAGCGCCGTCGT
GCTCCCCGGAGTGGAGGCGGCCGAGCGCGCCGGGGTGCCCGCCTTCCTGGAGACCTCCGCGCCCCGCAAC
CTCCCCTTCTACGAGCGGCTCGGCTTCACCGTCACCGCCGACGTCGAGGTGCCCGAAGGACCGCGCACCT
GGTGCATGACCCGCAAGCCCGGTGCCAGTTAACGAATTCTAGATCTTGAGACAAATGGCAGTATTCATCC
ACAATTTTAAAAGAAAAGGGGGGATTGGGGGGTACAGTGCAGGGGAAAGAATAGTAGACATAATAGCAAC
AGACATACAAACTAAAGAATTACAAAAACAAATTACAAAAATTCAAAATTTTCGGGTTTATTACAGGGAC
AGCAGAGATCCACTTTGGCGCCGGCTCGAGGCCTGCAGGTGCAAAGATGGATAAAGTTTTAAACAGAGAG
GAATCTTTGCAGCTAATGGACCTTCTAGGTCTTGAAAGGAGTGGGAATTGGCTCCGGTGCCCGTCAGTGG
GCAGAGCGCACATCGCCCACAGTCCCCGAGAAGTTGGGGGGAGGGGTCGGCAATTGAACCGGTGCCTAGA
GAAGGTGGCGCGGGGTAAACTGGGAAAGTGATGTCGTGTACTGGCTCCGCCTTTTTCCCGAGGGTGGGGG
AGAACCGTATATAAGTGCAGTAGTCGCCGTGAACGTTCTTTTTCGCAACGGGTTTGCCGCCAGAACACAG
GTAAGTGCCGTGTGTGGTTCCCGCGGGCCTGGCCTCTTTACGGGTTATGGCCCTTGCGTGCCTTGAATTA
CTTCCACCTGGCTGCAGTACGTGATTCTTGATCCCGAGCTTCGGGTTGGAAGTGGGTGGGAGAGTTCGAG
GCCTTGCGCTTAAGGAGCCCCTTCGCCTCGTGCTTGAGTTGAGGCCTGGCCTGGGCGCTGGGGCCGCCGC
GTGCGAATCTGGTGGCACCTTCGCGCCTGTCTCGCTGCTTTCGATAAGTCTCTAGCCATTTAAAATTTTT
GATGACCTGCTGCGACGCTTTTTTTCTGGCAAGATAGTCTTGTAAATGCGGGCCAAGATCTGCACACTGG
TATTTCGGTTTTTGGGGCCGCGGGCGGCGACGGGGCCCGTGCGTCCCAGCGCACATGTTCGGCGAGGCGG
GGCCTGCGAGCGCGGCCACCGAGAATCGGACGGGGGTAGTCTCAAGCTGGCCGGCCTGCTCTGGTGCCTG
GCCTCGCGCCGCCGTGTATCGCCCCGCCCTGGGCGGCAAGGCTGGCCCGGTCGGCACCAGTTGCGTGAGC
GGAAAGATGGCCGCTTCCCGGCCCTGCTGCAGGGAGCTCAAAATGGAGGACGCGGCGCTCGGGAGAGCGG
GCGGGTGAGTCACCCACACAAAGGAAAAGGGCCTTTCCGTCCTCAGCCGTCGCTTCATGTGACTCCACGG
AGTACCGGGCGCCGTCCAGGCACCTCGATTAGTTCTCGAGCTTTTGGAGTACGTCGTCTTTAGGTTGGGG
GGAGGGGTTTTATGCGATGGAGTTTCCCCACACTGAGTGGGTGGAGACTGAAGTTAGGCCAGCTTGGCAC
TTGATGTAATTCTCCTTGGAATTTGCCCTTTTTGAGTTTGGATCTTGGTTCATTCTCAAGCCTCAGACAG
TGGTTCAAAGTTTTTTTCTTCCATTTCAGGTGTCGTGAGGCTAGCACCGCCACCATGGAAAAACTCACAA
GACGTGATTTTCAGTGCTCCAGTTTCAGAGATGATTGGGAATGTAATCGGCAGTTTAAGAAAGAACTCGG
CTCTCAGGGGGGACATTTCAATCAATTGGTATTCACTCATGAAGATCTGCCCACTTTGAGTCACCATCCA
TCCTTCACATTACAGCAAATCATTAACAGTAAAAAGAAATTCTGTGCATCTAAAGAATATAGGAAAACCT
TTAGACATGGCTCACAGTTTGCTACACATGAGATAATTCATACCATTGAGAAGCCTTATGAATGTAAGGA
ATGTGGAAAGTCCTTTAGACATCCCTCAAGACTCACTCATCATCAGAAAATTCATACTGGCAAGAAACCC
TTTGAATGTAAGGAATGTGGAAAAACCTTTATTTGTGGCTCAGACCTTACTCGACATCACAGAATTCACA
CTGGTGAGAAACCCTATGAATGTAAGGAATGTGGGAAAGCCTTTAGTAGTGGTTCAAACTTCACTCGACA
TCAGAGAATTCACACAGGTGAGAAGCCTTATGAATGCAAAGAATGCGGGAAGGCCTTTAGTAGTGGCTCA
AACTTTACTCAACATCAGAGAATTCATACTGGGGAAAAACCCTATGAATGTAAGGAATGTGGCAATGCCT
TTAGTCAGAGCTCACAACTTATTAAACATCAAAGAATCCATACAGGTGAGAAACCTTACGAATGTAAGGA
ATGTGAAAAGGCTTTTCGTTCTGGCTCAGACCTTACTAGACATCAGAGAATTCATACTGGGGAGAAACCC
TATGAATGTAAGATATGTGGGAAGGCTTATTCTCAGAGTTCACAGCTTATTAGTCATCATAGAATTCATA
CTAGTGAGAAACCCTATGAATATAGGGAATGTGGAAAGAACTTTAATTATGACCCACAACTTATTCAGCA
TCAAAATTTGTACTGGTAGTAATGAACTAGTCCGTAACTTGAAAGTATTTCGATTTCTTGGCTTTATATA
TCTTGTGGAAAGGACGACTTAAACACCGGGCCTATCCATTCACGCGTTAAGTCGACAATCAACCTCTGGA
TTACAAAATTTGTGAAAGATTGACTGGTATTCTTAACTATGTTGCTCCTTTTACGCTATGTGGATACGCT
GCTTTAATGCCTTTGTATCATGCTATTGCTTCCCGTATGGCTTTCATTTTCTCCTCCTTGTATAAATCCT
GGTTGCTGTCTCTTTATGAGGAGTTGTGGCCCGTTGTCAGGCAACGTGGCGTGGTGTGCACTGTGTTTGC
TGACGCAACCCCCACTGGTTGGGGCATTGCCACCACCTGTCAGCTCCTTTCCGGGACTTTCGCTTTCCCC
CTCCCTATTGCCACGGCGGAACTCATCGCCGCCTGCCTTGCCCGCTGCTGGACAGGGGCTCGGCTGTTGG
GCACTGACAATTCCGTGGTGTTGTCGGGGAAATCATCGTCCTTTCCTTGGCTGCTCGCCTGTGTTGCCAC
CTGGATTCTGCGCGGGACGTCCTTCTGCTACGTCCCTTCGGCCCTCAATCCAGCGGACCTTCCTTCCCGC
GGCCTGCTGCCGGCTCTGCGGCCTCTTCCGCGTCTTCGCCTTCGCCCTCAGACGAGTCGGATCTCCCTTT
GGGCCGCCTCCCCGCGTCGACTTTAAGACCAATGACTTACAAGGCAGCTGTAGATCTTAGCCACTTTTTA
AAAGAAAAGGGGGGACTGGAAGGGCTAATTCACTCCCAACGAAGACAAGATCTGCTTTTTGCTTGTACTG
GGTCTCTCTGGTTAGACCAGATCTGAGCCTGGGAGCTCTCTGGCTAACTAGGGAACCCACTGCTTAAGCC
TCAATAAAGCTTGCCTTGAGTGCTTCAAGTAGTGTGTGCCCGTCTGTTGTGTGACTCTGGTAACTAGAGA
TCCCTCAGACCCTTTTAGTCAGTGTGGAAAATCTCTAGCAGTACGTATAGTAGTTCATGTCATCTTATTA
TTCAGTATTTATAACTTGCAAAGAAATGAATATCAGAGAGTGAGAGGAACTTGTTTATTGCAGCTTATAA
TGGTTACAAATAAAGCAATAGCATCACAAATTTCACAAATAAAGCATTTTTTTCACTGCATTCTAGTTGT
GGTTTGTCCAAACTCATCAATGTATCTTATCATGTCTGGCTCTAGCTATCCCGCCCCTAACTCCGCCCAT
CCCGCCCCTAACTCCGCCCAGTTCCGCCCATTCTCCGCCCCATGGCTGACTAATTTTTTTTATTTATGCA
GAGGCCGAGGCCGCCTCGGCCTCTGAGCTATTCCAGAAGTAGTGAGGAGGCTTTTTTGGAGGCCTAGGGA
CGTACCCAATTCGCCCTATAGTGAGTCGTATTACGCGCGCTCACTGGCCGTCGTTTTACAACGTCGTGAC
TGGGAAAACCCTGGCGTTACCCAACTTAATCGCCTTGCAGCACATCCCCCTTTCGCCAGCTGGCGTAATA
GCGAAGAGGCCCGCACCGATCGCCCTTCCCAACAGTTGCGCAGCCTGAATGGCGAATGGG
[124 nt withheld, positions 6641-6764]
C
[91 nt withheld, positions 6766-6856]
A
[49 nt withheld, positions 6858-6906]
CCTTTGACGTTGGAGTCCACGTTCTTT
[37 nt withheld, positions 6934-6970]
ACCCTATCTCGGTCTATTCTTTTGATTTATAAGGGATTTTGCCGATTTCGGCCTATTGGTTAAAAAATGA
GCTGATTTAACAAAAATTTAACGCGAATTTTAACAAAATATTAACGCTTACAATTTAGGTGGCACTTTTC
GGGGAAATGTGCGCGGAACCCCTATTTGTTTATTTTTCTAAATACATTCAAATATGTATCCGCTCATGAG
ACAATAACCCTGATAAATGCTTCAATAATATTGAAAAAGGAAGAGTATGAGTATTCAACATTTCCGTGTC
GCCCTTATTCCCTTTTTTGCGGCATTTTGCCTTCCTGTTTTTGCTCACCCAGAAACGCTGGTGAAAGTAA
AAGATGCTGAAGATCAGTTGGGTGCACGAGTGGGTTACATCGAACTGGATCTCAACAGCGGTAAGATCCT
TGAGAGTTTTCGCCCCGAAGAACGTTTTCCAATGATGAGCACTTTTAAAGTTCTGCTATGTGGCGCGGTA
TTATCCCGTATTGACGCCGGGCAAGAGCAACTCGGTCGCCGCATACACTATTCTCAGAATGACTTGGTTG
AGTACTCACCAGTCACAGAAAAGCATCTTACGGATGGCATGACAGTAAGAGAATTATGCAGTGCTGCCAT
AACCATGAGTGATAACACTGCGGCCAACTTACTTCTGACAACGATCGGAGGACCGAAGGAGCTAACCGCT
TTTTTGCACAACATGGGGGATCATGTAACTCGCCTTGATCGTTGGGAACCGGAGCTGAATGAAGCCATAC
CAAACGACGAGCGTGACACCACGATGCCTGTAGCAATGGCAACAACGTTGCGCAAACTATTAACTGGCGA
ACTACTTACTCTAGCTTCCCGGCAACAATTAATAGACTGGATGGAGGCGGATAAAGTTGCAGGACCACTT
CTGCGCTCGGCCCTTCCGGCTGGCTGGTTTATTGCTGATAAATCTGGAGCCGGTGAGCGTGGGTCTCGCG
GTATCATTGCAGCACTGGGGCCAGATGGTAAGCCCTCCCGTATCGTAGTTATCTACACGACGGGGAGTCA
GGCAACTATGGATGAACGAAATAGACAGATCGCTGAGATAGGTGCCTCACTGATTAAGCATTGGTAACTG
TCAGACCAAGTTTACTCATATATACTTTAGATTGATTTAAAACTTCATTTTTAATTTAAAAGGATCTAGG
TGAAGATCCTTTTTGATAATCTCATGACCAAAATCCCTTAACGTGAGTTTTCGTTCCACTGAGCGTCAGA
CCCCGTAGAAAAGATCAAAGGATCTTCTTGAGATCCTTTTTTTCTGCGCGTAATCTGCTGCTTGCAAACA
AAAAAACCACCGCTACCAGCGGTGGTTTGTTTGCCGGATCAAGAGCTACCAACTCTTTTTCCGAAGGTAA
CTGGCTTCAGCAGAGCGCAGATACCAAATACTGTTCTTCTAGTGTAGCCGTAGTTAGGCCACCACTTCAA
GAACTCTGTAGCACCGCCTACATACCTCGCTCTGCTAATCCTGTTACCAGTGGCTGCTGCCAGTGGCGAT
AAGTCGTGTCTTACCGGGTTGGACTCAAGACGATAGTTACCGGATAAGGCGCAGCGGTCGGGCTGAACGG
GGGGTTCGTGCACACAGCCCAGCTTGGAGCGAACGACCTACACCGAACTGAGATACCTACAGCGTGAGCT
ATGAGAAAGCGCCACGCTTCCCGAAGGGAGAAAGGCGGACAGGTATCCGGTAAGCGGCAGGGTCGGAACA
GGAGAGCGCACGAGGGAGCTTCCAGGGGGAAACGCCTGGTATCTTTATAGTCCTGTCGGGTTTCGCCACC
TCTGACTTGAGCGTCGATTTTTGTGATGCTCGTCAGGGGGGCGGAGCCTATGGAAAAACGCCAGCAACGC
GGCCTTTTTACGGTTCCTGGCCTTTTGCTGGCCTTTTGCTCACATGTTCTTTCCTGCGTTATCCCCTGAT
TCTGTGGATAACCGTATTACCGCCTTTGAGTGAGCTGATACCGCTCGCCGCAGCCGAACGACCGAGCGCA
GCGAGTCAGTGAGCGAGGAAGCGGAAGAGCGCCCAATACGCAAACCGCCTCTCCCCGCGCGTTGGCCGAT
TCATTAATGCAGCTGGCACGACAGGTTTCCCGACTGGAAAGCGGGCAGTGAGCGCAACGCAATTAATGTG
AGTTAGCTCACTCATTAGGCACCCCAGGCTTTACACTTTATGCTTCCGGCTCGTATGTTGTGTGGAATTG
TGAGCGGATAACAATTTCACACAGGAAACAGCTATGACCATGATTACGCCAAGCGCGCAATTAACCCTCA
CTAAAGGGAACAAAAGCTGGAGCTGCAAGC
