>Addgene plasmid #143107 | TFORF1403 | depositor partial sequence | sequence record 281459 | Insert
ACCGCCACCATGGAAAAACTCACAAGACGTGATTTTCAGTGCTCCAGTTTCAGAGATGATTGGGAATGTA
ATCGGCAGTTTAAGAAAGAACTCGGCTCTCAGGGGGGACATTTCAATCAATTGGTATTCACTCATGAAGA
TCTGCCCACTTTGAGTCACCATCCATCCTTCACATTACAGCAAATCATTAACAGTAAAAAGAAATTCTGT
GCATCTAAAGAATATAGGAAAACCTTTAGACATGGCTCACAGTTTGCTACACATGAGATAATTCATACCA
TTGAGAAGCCTTATGAATGTAAGGAATGTGGAAAGTCCTTTAGACATCCCTCAAGACTCACTCATCATCA
GAAAATTCATACTGGCAAGAAACCCTTTGAATGTAAGGAATGTGGAAAAACCTTTATTTGTGGCTCAGAC
CTTACTCGACATCACAGAATTCACACTGGTGAGAAACCCTATGAATGTAAGGAATGTGGGAAAGCCTTTA
GTAGTGGTTCAAACTTCACTCGACATCAGAGAATTCACACAGGTGAGAAGCCTTATGAATGCAAAGAATG
CGGGAAGGCCTTTAGTAGTGGCTCAAACTTTACTCAACATCAGAGAATTCATACTGGGGAAAAACCCTAT
GAATGTAAGGAATGTGGCAATGCCTTTAGTCAGAGCTCACAACTTATTAAACATCAAAGAATCCATACAG
GTGAGAAACCTTACGAATGTAAGGAATGTGAAAAGGCTTTTCGTTCTGGCTCAGACCTTACTAGACATCA
GAGAATTCATACTGGGGAGAAACCCTATGAATGTAAGATATGTGGGAAGGCTTATTCTCAGAGTTCACAG
CTTATTAGTCATCATAGAATTCATACTAGTGAGAAACCCTATGAATATAGGGAATGTGGAAAGAACTTTA
ATTATGACCCACAACTTATTCAGCATCAAAATTTGTACTGGTAGTAATGAACTAGTCCGTAACTTGAAAG
TATTTCGATTTCTTGGCTTTATATATCTTGTGGAAAGGACGACTTAAACACCGGGCCTATCCATTC
