>Addgene plasmid #143107 | TFORF1403 | depositor partial sequence | sequence record 281460 | Barcode
CTTAAACACCGGGCCTATCCATTC
